>Addgene plasmid #25553 | Pf-SRM | depositor partial sequence | sequence record 11957 | Author sequence
AGCAAAAAATGGTTCTCCGAATTTTCGATCATGTGGCCGGGGCAAGCCTTCAGCCTGAAGATCAAAAAAA
TCCTGTACGAGACCAAGTCCAAATACCAGAACGTCCTGGTGTTCGAGTCGACGACCTACGGCAAAGTCTT
GGTGCTTGACGGAGTAATTCAGCTGACTGAAAAGGACGAGTTTGCATACCACGAGATGATGACGCATGTC
CCAATGACAGTTAGCAAAGAGCCGAAAAACGTGCTCGTAGTTGGTGGGGGAGATGGCGGTATAATTCGTG
AATTATGCAAGTATAAATCCGTGGAGAACATCGACATCTGCGAGATTGACGAGACTGTCATTGAGGTGAG
TAAAATCTACTTCAAGAACATCAGCTGCGGCTACGAGGACAAACGCGTCAATGTGTTCATCGAGGACGCT
TCAAAATTCCTGGAGAACGTCACCAATACGTACGACGTGATTATCGTGGACTCGTCTGACCCTATTGGTC
CCGCGGAAACATTGTTTAATCAGAATTTCTACGAGAAGATCTACAACGCCCTGAAACCGAACGGGTATTG
CGTCGCACAATGTGAAAGCCTTTGGATTCACGTGGGAACCATAAAAAACATGATCGGCTACGCTAAGAAA
CTGTTCAAAAAGGTCGAGTACGCGAACATCTCCATCCCGACGTACCCGTGTGGTTGTATTGGCATTCTGT
GTTGCAGTAAAACCGACACCGGTCTCACTAAACCGAATAAGAAACTGGAGTCGAAAGAGTTCGCCGATTT
AAAGTACTACAACTACGAGAACCACAGCGCAGCTTTCAAACTGCCGGCGTTTCTGTTGAAAGAGATCGAG
AACATC
