>Addgene plasmid #25553 | Pf-SRM | addgene partial sequence | sequence record 31536 | 25553 with LacI-R
CCCTGATTGACTCTCTTCCGGGCGCTATCATGCCATACCGCGAAAGGTTTTGCGCCATTCGATGGTGTCC
GGGATCTCGACGCTCTCCCTTATGCGACTCCTGCATTAGGAAGCAGCCCAGTAGTAGGTTGAGGCCGTTG
AGCACCGCCGCCGCAAGGAATGGTGCATGCAAGGAGATGGCGCCCAACAGTCCCCCGGCCACGGGGCCTG
CCACCATACCCACGCCGAAACAAGCGCTCATGAGCCCGAAGTGGCGAGCCCGATCTTCCCCATCGGTGAT
GTCGGCGATATAGGCGCCAGCAACCGCACCTGTGGCGCCGGTGATGCCGGCCACGATGCGTCCGGCGTAG
AGGATCGAGATCTCGATCCCGCGAAATTAATACGACTCACTATAGGGGAATTGTGAGCGGATAACAATTC
CCCTCTAGAAATAATTTTGTTTAACTTTAAGAAGGAGATATACCATGGGCAGCAGCCATCATCATCATCA
TCACAGCAGCGGCAGAGAAAACTTGTATTTCCAGGGCAGCAAAAAATGGTTCTCCGAATTTTCGATCATG
TGGCCGGGGCAAGCCTTCAGCCTGAAGATCAAAAAAATCCTGTACGAGACCAAGTCCAAATACCAGAACG
TCCTGGTGTTCGAGTCGACGACCTACGGCAAAGTCTTGGTGCTTGACGGAGTAATTCAGCTGACTGAAAA
GGACGAGTTTGCATACCACGAGATGATGACGCATGTCCCAATGACAGTTAGCAAAGAGCCGAAAAACGTG
CTCGTAGTTGGTGGGGGAGATGGCGGTATAATTCGTGAATTATGCAAGTATAAATCCGTGGAGAACATCG
ACATCTGCGAGATTGACGAGACTGTCATTGAGGTGAGTAAAATCTACTTCAAGAACATCAGCTGCGGCTA
CGAGGACAAACGCGTC
