[The description below was written by a language model from this plasmid's Addgene catalogue record.]
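Description:
Pf-SRM is a bacterial expression plasmid built on the p15TV-L backbone from the Structural Genomics Consortium, carrying the coding sequence for spermidine synthase from Plasmodium falciparum (gene PF11_0301). The backbone is recorded as 7746 bp without insert, and the insert is 846 bp. The plasmid is propagated in standard E. coli cloning strains under ampicillin selection and is listed as low copy. The record does not name the origin of replication.

The insert was introduced by restriction enzyme cloning and is fused to an N-terminal His tag, which allows the recombinant protein to be purified by immobilised metal affinity chromatography. The promoter is not stated explicitly. However, the listed sequencing primers are T7 and T7-terminator, implying that the insert lies between T7 promoter and terminator elements, as is typical of vectors expressed in E. coli hosts that supply T7 RNA polymerase. No feature table accompanies the entry, so other backbone elements, such as a protease cleavage site after the tag or a repressor gene, cannot be confirmed.

The construct was made to produce protein for structure determination, and the record notes that it may not encode the full open reading frame; truncated constructs of this kind are common in structural genomics, where boundaries are trimmed to improve expression or crystallisation. The depositor links the plasmid to a deposited Protein Data Bank structure of the enzyme. It is therefore suited to producing His-tagged parasite spermidine synthase, an enzyme of polyamine biosynthesis, for crystallographic or biochemical work.
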