Addgene plasmid #25553: Pf-SRM
Purpose: Bacterial expression for structure determination; may not be full ORF
Depositing lab: Cheryl Arrowsmith. Depositing organization: University of Toronto.
Backbone
  Vector backbone: p15TV-L
  Backbone manufacturer: SGC
  Backbone size w/o insert (bp): 7746
  Vector type: Bacterial Expression
Growth in bacteria
  Bacterial resistance: Ampicillin, 100 μg/mL
  Growth temperature: 37°C
  Growth strain: DH5alpha
  Copy number: Low Copy
Gene/Insert
  Gene/Insert name: Pf-SRM (alt names: PDB: 2HTE; spermidine synthase (PF11_0301); PF11_0301)
  Species: Plasmodium falciparum
  Insert size (bp): 846
  Entrez Gene: PF11_0301 (a.k.a. PF11_0301)
  Tag / fusion protein: His (N terminal on insert)
  Cloning method: Restriction Enzyme
  Sequencing primers: 5′ T7; 3′ T7-term
Terms and licenses: Academic/Nonprofit Terms; Industry Terms: Not Available to Industry
Depositor comments: PDB: 2HTE http://www.thesgc.org/structures/2HTE/
How to cite: Pf-SRM was a gift from Cheryl Arrowsmith (Addgene plasmid # 25553 ; http://n2t.net/addgene:25553 ; RRID:Addgene_25553)
